>Addgene plasmid #101533 | pDONR221-ZNF852_isoform1 | addgene full sequence | sequence record 483753 | Addgene NGS Result
ATGGTCAGGCCCCAAGACACTGTTGCATATGAAGACCTAAGTGAAGATTACACCCAAAAAAAATGGAAAG
GTTTGGCCCTCAGCCAGAGAGCCCTCCACTGGAATATGATGCTAGAAAATGACAGATCAATGGCCAGCCT
TGGGAGAAACATGATGGAGAGTTCAGAATTGACCCCAAAACAAGAAATTTTTAAAGGCAGTGAATCATCG
AACAGCACCAGTGGTGGCCTTTTTGGTGTTGTGCCTGGTGGAACTGAGACTGGTGATGTATGTGAAGACA
CTTTTAAAGAATTAGAAGGCCAGCCATCGAATGAAGAAGGGAGCAGGCTTGAGAGTGATTTCCTAGAGAT
CATAGATGAGGATAAAAAGAAGAGCACGAAGGACAGATATGAAGAATATAAAGAGGTAGAAGAACACCCC
CCCCTCAGCAGTTCCCCTGTTGAACATGAAGGTGTCCTGAAAGGCCAGAAATCATACAGATGTGATGAGT
GCGGGAAAGCTTTTTACTGGAGCAGCCACCTGATTGGCCACAGAAGAATACACACTGGTGAGAAACCGTA
TGAATGTAATGAATGTGGAAAGACTTTCAGACAGACATCCCAATTGATTGTCCACCTCAGAACCCATACC
GGTGAAAAACCATATGAATGCAGTGAGTGTGGTAAAGCATACAGACATTCTTCCCACCTAATCCAACACC
AGAGATTACATAACGGAGAGAAGCCATATAAGTGTAATGAGTGTGCAAAGGCTTTTAACCAGAGTTCGAA
ACTTTTTGACCACCAAAGAACCCACACCGGAGAAAAGCCATATGAGTGTAAAGAATGTGGGGCGGCTTTT
TCGAGGAGTAAAAACCTTGTGAGACACCAATTCCTCCATACAGGAAAAAAGCCATATAAGTGTAATGAAT
GCGGCAGGGCTTTCTGTTCAAACAGAAACCTAATAGACCACCAGAGGACCCATACTGGAGAAAAACCGTA
TAAGTGTAATGAATGCGGAAAGGCATTCAGCAGATCAAAATGCCTAATAAGACACCAGAGCCTACACACA
GGTGAAAAGCCATATAAGTGTTCTGAGTGTGGAAAAGCATTTAACCAAATCAGCCAACTTGTAGAACATG
AGAGGATCCACACTGGAGAGAAGCCTTTTAAATGTTCAGAGTGCGGAAAAGCTTTTGGCCTATCGAAGTG
CCTAATCAGACACCAAAGACTCCACACATCTGAAAAGCCATATAAGTGTAATGAATGCGGGAAGAGTTTT
AACCAAAATTCGTACCTGATAATCCACCAGAGAATCCACACCGGTGAGAAGCCGTATGAGTGTAATGAGT
GTGGGAAAGTTTTCAGTTATAATTCATCCCTAATGGTCCACCAAAGGACCCACACAGGAGAGAAACCATA
TAAATGTAACAGCTGTGGGAAGGCTTTCAGTGATTCCAGCCAATTGACTGTACACCAGAGAGTACATACT
GGTGAAAAGAATTTGATGAATGTCCTCAGTGTTGGAAAGCCCCTTGTCAGTGTGCCCCTTTTAATAACTA
CTTCTGAATTAATGCTAGAGAGATCGCCCCAAGTCTGGCTTGGCCACCTTTTGAAGGCCTGGTTTTCTGA
AACAGACAGTAAAGACCTATACCCAACTTTCTTGTACAAAGTTGGCATTATAAGAAAGCATTGCTTATCA
ATTTGTTGCAACGAACAGGTCACTATCAGTCAAAATAAAATCATTATTTGCCATCCAGCTGATATCCCCT
ATAGTGAGTCGTATTACATGGTCATAGCTGTTTCCTGGCAGCTCTGGCCCGTGTCTCAAAATCTCTGATG
TTACATTGCACAAGATAAAAATATATCATCATGAACAATAAAACTGTCTGCTTACATAAACAGTAATACA
AGGGGTGTTATGAGCCATATTCAACGGGAAACGTCGAGGCCGCGATTAAATTCCAACATGGATGCTGATT
TATATGGGTATAAATGGGCTCGCGATAATGTCGGGCAATCAGGTGCGACAATCTATCGCTTGTATGGGAA
GCCCGATGCGCCAGAGTTGTTTCTGAAACATGGCAAAGGTAGCGTTGCCAATGATGTTACAGATGAGATG
GTCAGACTAAACTGGCTGACGGAATTTATGCCTCTTCCGACCATCAAGCATTTTATCCGTACTCCTGATG
ATGCATGGTTACTCACCACTGCGATCCCCGGAAAAACAGCATTCCAGGTATTAGAAGAATATCCTGATTC
AGGTGAAAATATTGTTGATGCGCTGGCAGTGTTCCTGCGCCGGTTGCATTCGATTCCTGTTTGTAATTGT
CCTTTTAACAGCGATCGCGTATTTCGTCTCGCTCAGGCGCAATCACGAATGAATAACGGTTTGGTTGATG
CGAGTGATTTTGATGACGAGCGTAATGGCTGGCCTGTTGAACAAGTCTGGAAAGAAATGCATAAACTTTT
GCCATTCTCACCGGATTCAGTCGTCACTCATGGTGATTTCTCACTTGATAACCTTATTTTTGACGAGGGG
AAATTAATAGGTTGTATTGATGTTGGACGAGTCGGAATCGCAGACCGATACCAGGATCTTGCCATCCTAT
GGAACTGCCTCGGTGAGTTTTCTCCTTCATTACAGAAACGGCTTTTTCAAAAATATGGTATTGATAATCC
TGATATGAATAAATTGCAGTTTCATTTGATGCTCGATGAGTTTTTCTAATCAGAATTGGTTAATTGGTTG
TAACACTGGCAGAGCATTACGCTGACTTGACGGGACGGCGCAAGCTCATGACCAAAATCCCTTAACGTGA
GTTACGCGTCGTTCCACTGAGCGTCAGACCCCGTAGAAAAGATCAAAGGATCTTCTTGAGATCCTTTTTT
TCTGCGCGTAATCTGCTGCTTGCAAACAAAAAAACCACCGCTACCAGCGGTGGTTTGTTTGCCGGATCAA
GAGCTACCAACTCTTTTTCCGAAGGTAACTGGCTTCAGCAGAGCGCAGATACCAAATACTGTTCTTCTAG
TGTAGCCGTAGTTAGGCCACCACTTCAAGAACTCTGTAGCACCGCCTACATACCTCGCTCTGCTAATCCT
GTTACCAGTGGCTGCTGCCAGTGGCGATAAGTCGTGTCTTACCGGGTTGGACTCAAGACGATAGTTACCG
GATAAGGCGCAGCGGTCGGGCTGAACGGGGGGTTCGTGCACACAGCCCAGCTTGGAGCGAACGACCTACA
CCGAACTGAGATACCTACAGCGTGAGCTATGAGAAAGCGCCACGCTTCCCGAAGGGAGAAAGGCGGACAG
GTATCCGGTAAGCGGCAGGGTCGGAACAGGAGAGCGCACGAGGGAGCTTCCAGGGGGAAACGCCTGGTAT
CTTTATAGTCCTGTCGGGTTTCGCCACCTCTGACTTGAGCGTCGATTTTTGTGATGCTCGTCAGGGGGGC
GGAGCCTATGGAAAAACGCCAGCAACGCGGCCTTTTTACGGTTCCTGGCCTTTTGCTGGCCTTTTGCTCA
CATGTTCTTTCCTGCGTTATCCCCTGATTCTGTGGATAACCGTATTACCGCCTTTGAGTGAGCTGATACC
GCTCGCCGCAGCCGAACGACCGAGCGCAGCGAGTCAGTGAGCGAGGAAGCGGAAGAGCGCCCAATACGCA
AACCGCCTCTCCCCGCGCGTTGGCCGATTCATTAATGCAGCTGGCACGACAGGTTTCCCGACTGGAAAGC
GGGCAGTGAGCGCAACGCAATTAATACGCGTACCGCTAGCCAGGAAGAGTTTGTAGAAACGCAAAAAGGC
CATCCGTCAGGATGGCCTTCTGCTTAGTTTGATGCCTGGCAGTTTATGGCGGGCGTCCTGCCCGCCACCC
TCCGGGCCGTTGCTTCACAACGTTCAAATCCGCTCCCGGCGGATTTGTCCTACTCAGGAGAGCGTTCACC
GACAAACAACAGATAAAACGAAAGGCCCAGTCTTCCGACTGAGCCTTTCGTTTTATTTGATGCCTGGCAG
TTCCCTACTCTCGCGTTAACGCTAGCATGGATGTTTTCCCAGTCACGACGTTGTAAAACGACGGCCAGTC
TTAAGCTCGGGCCCCAAATAATGATTTTATTTTGACTGATAGTGACCTGTTCGTTGCAACAAATTGATGA
GCAATGCTTTTTTATAATGCCAACTTTGTACAAAAAAGTTGGC
Features (pLannotate 1.2.2; 11 found; start..end, strand, type, name):
      1..543     +  CDS            ZNF852 (fragment): ZN852_HUMAN - Experimental evidence at protein level: Swiss-Prot protein existence level 1. May be involved in transcriptional regulation. From Homo sapiens (Human).
    787..809     +  CDS            CCR5TC (fragment): zinc-finger domain from the CCR5-224 (+) zinc-finger nuclease that recognizes the left half-site target sequence in the human CCR5 gene (Perez et al., 2008; Gross et al., 2013)
   1631..1730    -  protein_bind   attL2: mutant version of attL; recombination site for the Gateway® LR reaction LR Clonase™
   1748..1766    -  promoter       T7 promoter: promoter for bacteriophage T7 RNA polymerase
   1900..2709    +  CDS            KanR: aminoglycoside phosphotransferase; aph(3')-Ia; confers resistance to kanamycin in bacteria or G418 (Geneticin®) in eukaryotes
   2856..3444    +  rep_origin     ori: high-copy-number ColE1/pMB1/pBR322/pUC origin of replication
   3627..3719    +  CDS            lacI (fragment): lac repressor; lacI; The lac repressor binds to the lac operator to inhibit transcription in E. coli. This inhibition can be relieved by adding lactose or isopropyl-β-D-thiogalactopyranoside (IPTG).
   3774..3801    -  terminator     rrnB T2 terminator: transcription terminator T2 from the E. coli rrnB gene
   3933..3976    +  terminator     rrnB T1 terminator: Escherichia coli rrnB; transcription terminator T1 from the E. coli rrnB gene
   4023..4059    -  CDS            lacZα (fragment): LacZα fragment of β-galactosidase; lacZ fragment
   4076..4171    +  protein_bind   attL3: mutant version of attL; recombination site for the Gateway® LR reaction LR Clonase™
