[The description below was written by a language model from this plasmid's Addgene catalogue record and pLannotate feature annotations shown in this document.]
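Description:
pDONR221-ZNF852_isoform1 is a Gateway entry clone built on the Invitrogen pDONR221 backbone, carrying the open reading frame for isoform 1 of the human zinc-finger protein ZNF852, a putative transcriptional regulator. It belongs to the Human TFome Collection, a library of human transcription factor ORFs assembled for cell fate engineering, and the insert was produced by gene synthesis. The plasmid is a purely bacterial shuttling vector. It replicates in E. coli from a high-copy ColE1/pUC-type origin and is selected with kanamycin through an aminoglycoside phosphotransferase (KanR) gene.

The ORF sits between two attL recombination sites, so an LR Clonase reaction can transfer it into any compatible Gateway destination vector that supplies a promoter, tags or viral delivery elements. The entry clone has no eukaryotic promoter and is not meant to express the protein. The last nucleotide of the stop codon has been removed, which lets the coding sequence read through into a C-terminal fusion partner provided by the destination vector. Upstream rrnB T1 and T2 terminators insulate the cloning region from backbone transcription, and a T7 promoter lies just outside one att site; M13 primer sites are used for sequencing.

The automated annotation labels only the first part of the insert as ZNF852 and calls one site attL3 rather than the expected attL1. It also flags a short CCR5 zinc-finger nuclease match, which probably reflects similarity among zinc-finger repeats, and small lacI and lacZα fragments. The depositor states that sequence discrepancies in the attL features have no functional consequence.
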