Addgene plasmid #101533: pDONR221-ZNF852_isoform1
Purpose: Donor Vector containing ZNF852 transcription factor, part of the Human TFome Collection
Depositing lab: George Church. Depositing organization: Harvard Medical School. Publication: A comprehensive library of human transcription factors for cell fate engineering. Ng AHM, Khoshakhlagh P, Rojo Arias JE, Pasquini G, Wang K, Swiersy A, Shipman SL, Appleton E, Kiaee K, Kohman RE, Vernet A, Dysart M, Leeper K, Saylor W, Huang JY, Graveline A, Taipale J, Hill DE, Vidal M, Melero-Martin JM, Busskamp V, Church GM. Nat Biotechnol. 2021 Apr;39(4):510-519. doi: 10.1038/s41587-020-0742-6. Epub 2020 Nov 30. PubMed 33257861.
Backbone
  Vector backbone: pDONR221
  Backbone manufacturer: Invitrogen
  Vector type: Gateway shuttling vector
Growth in bacteria
  Bacterial resistance: Kanamycin, 50 μg/mL
  Growth temperature: 37°C
  Growth strain: DH5alpha
  Copy number: High Copy
Gene/Insert
  Gene/Insert name: ZNF852 (alt name: Q6ZMS4 (Uniprot ID))
  Species: H. sapiens (human)
  Mutation: Last nucleotide of stop codon removed to allow for Gateway C-terminal fusions
  Entrez Gene: ZNF852
  Cloning method: Gateway Cloning
  Sequencing primers: 5′ M13F(-21); 3′ M13R
Terms and licenses: Academic/Nonprofit Terms; Industry Terms: Not Available to Industry
Depositor comments: Harvard generated by gene synthesis The depositor confirms that discrepancies between the depositor's sequence and Addgene's sequences in the AttL features have no functional consequences.
How to cite: pDONR221-ZNF852_isoform1 was a gift from George Church (Addgene plasmid # 101533 ; http://n2t.net/addgene:101533 ; RRID:Addgene_101533)
