>Addgene plasmid #101533 | pDONR221-ZNF852_isoform1 | depositor partial sequence | sequence record 191528 | insert
ATGGTCAGGCCCCAAGACACTGTTGCATATGAAGACCTAAGTGAAGATTACACCCAAAAAAAATGGAAAG
GTTTGGCCCTCAGCCAGAGAGCCCTCCACTGGAATATGATGCTAGAAAATGACAGATCAATGGCCAGCCT
TGGGAGAAACATGATGGAGAGTTCAGAATTGACCCCAAAACAAGAAATTTTTAAAGGCAGTGAATCATCG
AACAGCACCAGTGGTGGCCTTTTTGGTGTTGTGCCTGGTGGAACTGAGACTGGTGATGTATGTGAAGACA
CTTTTAAAGAATTAGAAGGCCAGCCATCGAATGAAGAAGGGAGCAGGCTTGAGAGTGATTTCCTAGAGAT
CATAGATGAGGATAAAAAGAAGAGCACGAAGGACAGATATGAAGAATATAAAGAGGTAGAAGAACACCCC
CCCCTCAGCAGTTCCCCTGTTGAACATGAAGGTGTCCTGAAAGGCCAGAAATCATACAGATGTGATGAGT
GCGGGAAAGCTTTTTACTGGAGCAGCCACCTGATTGGCCACAGAAGAATACACACTGGTGAGAAACCGTA
TGAATGTAATGAATGTGGAAAGACTTTCAGACAGACATCCCAATTGATTGTCCACCTCAGAACCCATACC
GGTGAAAAACCATATGAATGCAGTGAGTGTGGTAAAGCATACAGACATTCTTCCCACCTAATCCAACACC
AGAGATTACATAACGGAGAGAAGCCATATAAGTGTAATGAGTGTGCAAAGGCTTTTAACCAGAGTTCGAA
ACTTTTTGACCACCAAAGAACCCACACCGGAGAAAAGCCATATGAGTGTAAAGAATGTGGGGCGGCTTTT
TCGAGGAGTAAAAACCTTGTGAGACACCAATTCCTCCATACAGGAAAAAAGCCATATAAGTGTAATGAAT
GCGGCAGGGCTTTCTGTTCAAACAGAAACCTAATAGACCACCAGAGGACCCATACTGGAGAAAAACCGTA
TAAGTGTAATGAATGCGGAAAGGCATTCAGCAGATCAAAATGCCTAATAAGACACCAGAGCCTACACACA
GGTGAAAAGCCATATAAGTGTTCTGAGTGTGGAAAAGCATTTAACCAAATCAGCCAACTTGTAGAACATG
AGAGGATCCACACTGGAGAGAAGCCTTTTAAATGTTCAGAGTGCGGAAAAGCTTTTGGCCTATCGAAGTG
CCTAATCAGACACCAAAGACTCCACACATCTGAAAAGCCATATAAGTGTAATGAATGCGGGAAGAGTTTT
AACCAAAATTCGTACCTGATAATCCACCAGAGAATCCACACCGGTGAGAAGCCGTATGAGTGTAATGAGT
GTGGGAAAGTTTTCAGTTATAATTCATCCCTAATGGTCCACCAAAGGACCCACACAGGAGAGAAACCATA
TAAATGTAACAGCTGTGGGAAGGCTTTCAGTGATTCCAGCCAATTGACTGTACACCAGAGAGTACATACT
GGTGAAAAGAATTTGATGAATGTCCTCAGTGTTGGAAAGCCCCTTGTCAGTGTGCCCCTTTTAATAACTA
CTTCTGAATTAATGCTAGAGAGATCGCCCCAAGTCTGGCTTGGCCACCTTTTGAAGGCCTGGTTTTCTGA
AACAGACAGTAAAGACCTATA
